Addgene plasmid #190378: JAB2497
Purpose: Plasmids encode parts for syntetic genetic circuit construction in eudicot plants (proG1090::QacR-NLS_19St)
Depositing lab: Jennifer Brophy & Jose Dinneny. Depositing organization: Stanford University. Publication: Synthetic genetic circuits as a means of reprogramming plant roots. Brophy JAN, Magallon KJ, Duan L, Zhong V, Ramachandran P, Kniazev K, Dinneny JR. Science. 2022 Aug 12;377(6607):747-751. doi: 10.1126/science.abo4326. Epub 2022 Aug 11. PubMed 35951698.
Backbone
  Vector backbone: JAB2121
  Vector type: Plant Expression
Growth in bacteria
  Bacterial resistance: Spectinomycin, 50 μg/mL
  Growth temperature: 37°C
  Growth strain: DH5alpha
  Copy number: High Copy
Gene/Insert
  Gene/Insert name: proG1090::QacR-NLS_19St
  Species: Synthetic
  Cloning method: Restriction Enzyme; 5′ cloning site unknown (unknown if destroyed)
Terms and licenses: Academic/Nonprofit Terms; Industry Terms: Not Available to Industry
Depositor comments: Please see the fully annotated sequence linked the "Supplemental Documents" section. Please visit https://www.biorxiv.org/content/10.1101/2022.02.02.478917v1 for bioRxiv preprint.
How to cite: JAB2497 was a gift from Jennifer Brophy & Jose Dinneny (Addgene plasmid # 190378 ; http://n2t.net/addgene:190378 ; RRID:Addgene_190378)
