[The description below was written by a language model from this plasmid's Addgene catalogue record and pLannotate feature annotations shown in this document.]
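Description:
JAB2497 is a small plant binary (T-DNA) vector of about 5.5 kb, built on the JAB2121 backbone and belonging to a set of parts for assembling synthetic genetic circuits in eudicot plants. It is kept in E. coli as a high-copy plasmid using a ColE1/pUC-type origin, with spectinomycin selection provided by aadA. The backbone also carries a pSa origin, an element used in compact binary vectors for replication in Agrobacterium, which usually needs a replication function supplied from a helper plasmid. Short fragments annotated as sat-1, a Tn903 transposase, lacI and an RSF origin appear to be backbone remnants rather than functional parts.

Two plant expression units lie between the nopaline-type left and right T-DNA border repeats. Near the left border, a NOS promoter drives bar (phosphinothricin acetyltransferase) with a NOS terminator, allowing glufosinate/phosphinothricin selection of transformed plants. The payload is named proG1090::QacR-NLS_19St. It encodes the Staphylococcus aureus TetR-family repressor QacR, and the name indicates a fused nuclear localization signal that would direct this bacterial protein to the plant nucleus. The automated annotation does not identify G1090 as such. It marks only a 35S enhancer-type fragment and a minimal CaMV 35S promoter just upstream of the coding sequence, and a CaMV poly(A) signal downstream. The NLS and the "19St" element are not annotated, and the record does not define them; the depositor refers users to a separately supplied, fully annotated sequence. In this circuit framework, QacR expressed from the plasmid would act as a repressor of synthetic promoters carrying its operator, supporting logic-type control of plant gene expression.
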