Features (pLannotate 1.2.2; 22 found; start..end, strand, type, name):
      5..29      +  misc_feature   LB T-DNA repeat: left border repeat from nopaline C58 T-DNA
     99..351     -  terminator     NOS terminator: nopaline synthase terminator and poly(A) signal
    374..922     -  CDS            bar: PAT_STRHY - Experimental evidence at protein level: Swiss-Prot protein existence level 1. Inactivates phosphinothricin (PPT) by transfer of an acetyl group from acetyl CoA. Can also acetylate demethylphosphinothricin but not PTT or glutamate. This enzyme is an effector of phosphinothricin tripeptide (PTT or bialaphos) resistance. From Streptomyces hygroscopicus. Introduced by genetic manipulation and expressed in glufosinate-tolerant maize by Dekalb Genetics.
    964..1143    -  promoter       NOS promoter: nopaline synthase promoter
   1335..1353    -  misc_feature   MCS (fragment): pUC18/19 multiple cloning site
   1425..1470    +  promoter       35SPPDK promoter (fragment): hybrid promoter consisting of the cauliflower mosaic virus 35S enhancer fused to the maize C4PPDK basal promoter (Yoo et al., 2007)
   1469..1515    +  promoter       minimal CaMV 35S promoter: minimal 35S promoter from cauliflower mosaic virus
   1534..2097    +  CDS            qacR: QACR_STAAM - Experimental evidence at protein level: Swiss-Prot protein existence level 1. Transcriptional repressor of qacA. Binds to IR1, an unusually long 28 bp operator, which is located downstream from the qacA promoter and overlaps its transcription start site. QacR is induced from its IR1 site by binding to one of many structurally dissimilar cationic lipophilic compounds, which are also substrates of QacA (By similarity). From Staphylococcus aureus (strain Mu50 / ATCC 700699).
   2174..2350    +  polyA_signal   CaMV poly(A) signal: cauliflower mosaic virus polyadenylation signal
   2384..2419    -  misc_feature   MCS (fragment): pBluescript multiple cloning site
   2432..2450    -  promoter       T3 promoter: promoter for bacteriophage T3 RNA polymerase
   2495..2511    -  protein_bind   lac operator: The lac repressor binds to the lac operator to inhibit transcription in E. coli. This inhibition can be relieved by adding lactose or isopropyl-β-D-thiogalactopyranoside (IPTG). lac repressor encoded by lacI
   2519..2549    -  promoter       lac promoter: promoter for the E. coli lac operon
   2564..2585    -  protein_bind   CAP binding site: CAP binding activates transcription in the presence of cAMP. E. coli catabolite activator protein
   2598..2690    -  CDS            lacI (fragment): lac repressor; lacI; The lac repressor binds to the lac operator to inhibit transcription in E. coli. This inhibition can be relieved by adding lactose or isopropyl-β-D-thiogalactopyranoside (IPTG).
   2692..2816    -  rep_origin     RSF ori (fragment): Plasmids containing the RSF 1030 origin of replication can be propagated in E. coli cells that contain additional plasmids with compatible origins.
   2824..2848    +  misc_feature   RB T-DNA repeat: right border repeat from nopaline C58 T-DNA
   2939..3527    -  rep_origin     ori: high-copy-number ColE1/pMB1/pBR322/pUC origin of replication
   3621..4406    -  CDS            aadA: S3AD_SHIFL - Experimental evidence at protein level: Swiss-Prot protein existence level 1. Mediates bacterial resistance to the antibiotics streptomycin and spectinomycin. From Shigella flexneri.
   4467..4616    -  CDS            sat-1 (fragment): STA_ECOLX - Protein inferred from homology: Swiss-Prot protein existence level 3. Involved in resistance to streptothricin, a broad-spectrum antibiotic produced by streptomycetes (PubMed:1850404). Detoxifies streptothricin via acetylation of the beta amino group of the first beta-lysyl moiety of streptothricin (By similarity). From Escherichia coli.
   4758..4856    +  CDS            TRA2_ECOLX (fragment): Protein predicted: Swiss-Prot protein existence level 4. Required for transposition of transposon Tn903. From Escherichia coli.
   4864..5299    +  rep_origin     pSa ori: origin of replication from bacterial plasmid pSa
>Addgene plasmid #190378 | JAB2497 | addgene full sequence | sequence record 393422 | Addgene NGS Result
CTGGTGGCAGGATATATTGTGGTGTAAACAAATTGACGCTTAGACAACTTAATAACACATTGCGGACGTT
TTTAATGTAATCAGCTTGCATGCCGGTCGATCTAGTAACATAGATGACACCGCGCGCGATAATTTATCCT
AGTTTGCGCGCTATATTTTGTTTTCTATCGCGTATTAAATGTATAATTGCGGGACTCTAATCATAAAAAC
CCATCTCATAAATAACGTCATGCATTACATGTTAATTATTACATGCTTAACGTAATTCAACAGAAATTAT
ATGATAATCATCGCAAGACCGGCAACAGGATTCAATCTTAAGAAACTTTATTGCCAAATGTTTGAACGAT
CTGCTTGACTCTAGGGGTCATCAGATTTCGGTGACGGGCAGGACCGGACGGGGCGGCACCGGCAGGCTGA
AGTCCAGCTGCCAGAAACCCACGTCATGCCAGTTCCCGTGCTTGAAGCCGGCCGCCCGCAGCATGCCGCG
GGGGGCATATCCGAGCGCCTCGTGCATGCGCACGCTCGGGTCGTTGGGCAGCCCGATGACAGCGACCACG
CTCTTGAAGCCCTGTGCCTCCAGGGACTTCAGCAGGTGGGTGTAGAGCGTGGAGCCCAGTCCCGTCCGCT
GGTGGCGGGGGGACACGTACACGGTCGACTCGGCCGTCCAGTCGTAGGCGTTGCGTGCCTTCCAGGGACC
CGCGTAGGCGATGCCGGCGACCTCGCCGTCCACCTCGGCGACGAGCCAGGGATAGCGCTCCCGCAGACGG
ACGAGGTCGTCCGTCCACTCCTGCGGTTCCTGCGGCTCGGTACGGAAGTTGACCGTGCTTGTCTCGATGT
AGTGGTTGACGATGGTGCAGACCGCCGGCATGTCCGCCTCGGTGGCACGGCGGATGTCGGCCGGGCGTCG
TTCTGGGCTCATGGTAGATCCCCTCGATCGAGTTGAGAGTGAATATGAGACTCTAATTGGATACCGAGGG
GAATTTATGGAACGTCAGTGGAGCATTTTTGACAAGAAATATTTGCTAGCTGATAGTGACCTTAGGCGAC
TTTTGAACGCGCAATAATGGTTTCTGACGTATGTGCTTAGCTCATTAAACTCCAGAAACCCGCGGCTCAG
TGGCTCCTTCAACGTTGCGGTTCTGTCAGTTCCAAACGTAAAACGGCTTGTCCCGCGTCATCGGCGGGGG
TCATAACGTGACTCCCTTAATTCTCCGCTCATGATCGATAACATGTCGACTATCGGACGAGCTCAAAGTT
TAACGTGTGAAGACGTGCTTCTAATGTAGTTTAAACTGAAGGCGGGAAACGACAATCTGATCCAAGCTCA
AGCTAAGCTTGCATGCCTGCAGGATATCGTGGATCCAAGCTTGCCACGTGCCGCCACGTGCCGCCACGTG
CCGCCACGTGCCTCTAGAGGATCCATCTCCACTGACGTAAGGGATGACGCACAATCCCACTATCCTTCGC
AAGACCCTTCCTCTATATAAGGAAGTTCATTTCATTTGGAGAGGACACGCTGGGATCCCCACCATGAACC
TGAAGGACAAGATCCTGGGCGTGGCCAAAGAGCTGTTCATCAAGAACGGCTACAACGCCACCACCACCGG
CGAGATCGTGAAGCTGAGCGAGAGCAGCAAGGGCAACCTGTACTACCACTTCAAGACCAAAGAGAACCTG
TTCCTCGAGATCCTGAACATCGAGGAATCCAAGTGGCAGGAACAGTGGAAAAAAGAACAGATCAAGTGCA
AGACAAACCGCGAGAAGTTCTACCTGTACAACGAGCTGAGCCTGACCACCGAGTACTACTACCCCCTGCA
GAACGCCATCATCGAGTTCTACACAGAGTACTATAAGACCAACAGCATCAACGAGAAGATGAACAAGCTC
GAGAACAAGTACATCGACGCCTACCACGTGATCTTCAAAGAGGGCAATCTGAACGGCGAGTGGTGCATCA
ATGACGTGAACGCCGTGTCCAAGATCGCCGCCAATGCCGTGAATGGCATCGTGACCTTCACCCACGAGCA
GAACATTAACGAGCGGATCAAGCTCATGAACAAATTCAGCCAGATCTTCCTGAACGGGCTGAGCAAGCCG
AAGAAGAAGAGGAAGGTTTAGTGTCGGTACGCTGAAATCACCAGTCTCTCTCTACAAATCTATCTCTCTC
TATTTTCTCCATAAATAATGTGTGAGTAGTTTCCCGATAAGGGAAATTAGGGTTCTTATAGGGTTTCGCT
CATGTGTTGAGCATATAAGAAACCCTTAGTATGTATTTGTATTTGTAAAATACTTCTATCAATAAAATTT
CTAATTCCTAAAACCAAAATCCAGTACTAAAATCCAGATCGATGCTTGATACTACGTCTTCGGGCTAGAG
CGGACTAGTTCTAGAGCGGCCGCCACCGCGGTGGAGCTCCAGCTTTTGTTCCCTTTAGTGAGGGTTAATT
GCGCGCTTGGCGTAATCATGGTCATAGCTGTTTCCTGTGTGAAATTGTTATCCGCTCACAATTCCACACA
ACATACGAGCCGGAAGCATAAAGTGTAAAGCCTGGGGTGCCTAATGAGTGAGCTAACTCACATTAATTGC
GTTGCGCTCACTGCCCGCTTTCCAGTCGGGAAACCTGTCGTGCCAGCTGCATTAATGAATCGGCCAACGC
GCGGGGAGAGGCGGTTTGCGTATTGGGCGCTCTTCCGCTTCCTCGCTCACTGACTCGCTGCGCTCGGTCG
TTCGGCTGCGGCGAGCGGTATCAGCTCACTCAAAGGCGGTAATACGGTTATCCACAGAATCAGGGGATAA
CGCAGGAAAGAACATGAAGGCCTTGACAGGATATATTGGCGGGTAAACTAAGTCGCTGTATGTGTTTGTT
TGAGATCTCATGTGAGCAAAAGGCCAGCAAAAGGCCAGGAACCGTAAAAAGGCCGCGTTGCTGGCGTTTT
TCCATAGGCTCCGCCCCCCTGACGAGCATCACAAAAATCGACGCTCAAGTCAGAGGTGGCGAAACCCGAC
AGGACTATAAAGATACCAGGCGTTTCCCCCTGGAAGCTCCCTCGTGCGCTCTCCTGTTCCGACCCTGCCG
CTTACCGGATACCTGTCCGCCTTTCTCCCTTCGGGAAGCGTGGCGCTTTCTCATAGCTCACGCTGTAGGT
ATCTCAGTTCGGTGTAGGTCGTTCGCTCCAAGCTGGGCTGTGTGCACGAACCCCCCGTTCAGCCCGACCG
CTGCGCCTTATCCGGTAACTATCGTCTTGAGTCCAACCCGGTAAGACACGACTTATCGCCACTGGCAGCA
GCCACTGGTAACAGGATTAGCAGAGCGAGGTATGTAGGCGGTGCTACAGAGTTCTTGAAGTGGTGGCCTA
ACTACGGCTACACTAGAAGAACAGTATTTGGTATCTGTGCTCTGCTGAAGCCAGTTACCTTCGGAAGAAG
AGTTGGTAGCTCTTGATCCGGCAAACAAACCACCGCTGGTAGCGGTGGTTTTTTTGTTTGCAAGCAGCAG
ATTACGCGCAGAAAAAAAGGATCTCAAGAAGATCCTTTGATCTTTTCTACGGGGTCTGACGCTCAGTGGA
ACGAAAACTCACGTTAAGGGATTTTGGTCATGAATTCTTGTTAGACATTATTTGCCGACTACCTTGGTGA
TCTCGCCTTTCACGTAGTGAACAAATTCTTCCAACTGATCTGCGCGCGAGGCCAAGCGATCTTCTTGTCC
AAGATAAGCCTGCCTAGCTTCAAGTATGACGGGCTGATACTGGGCCGGCAGGCGCTCCATTGCCCAGTCG
GCAGCGACATCCTTCGGCGCGATTTTGCCGGTTACTGCGCTGTACCAAATGCGGGACAACGTAAGCACTA
CATTTCGCTCATCGCCAGCCCAGTCGGGCGGCGAGTTCCATAGCGTTAAGGTTTCATTTAGCGCCTCAAA
TAGATCCTGTTCAGGAACCGGATCAAAGAGTTCCTCCGCCGCTGGACCTACCAAGGCAACGCTATGTTCT
CTTGCTTTTGTCAGCAAGATAGCCAGATCAATGTCGATCGTGGCTGGCTCGAAGATACCTGCAAGAATGT
CATTGCGCTGCCATTCTCCAAATTGCAGTTCGCGCTTAGCTGGATAACGCCACGGAATGATGTCGTCGTG
CACAACAATGGTGACTTCTACAGCGCGGAGAATCTCGCTCTCTCCAGGGGAAGCCGAAGTTTCCAAAAGG
TCGTTGATCAAAGCTCGCCGCGTTGTTTCATCAAGCCTTACGGTCACCGTAACCAGCAAATCAATATCAC
TGTGTGGCTTCAGGCCGCCATCCACTGCGGAGCCGTACAAATGTACGGCCAGCAACGTCGGTTCGAGATG
GCGCTCGATGACGCCAACTACCTCTGATAGTTGAGTCGATACTTCGGCGATCACCGCTTCCCTCATGATG
TTTAACTCCTGAATTAAGCCGCGCCGCGAAGCGGTGTCGGCTTGAATGAATTGTTAGGCGTCATCCTGTG
CTCCCGAGAACCAGTACCAGTACATCGCTGTTTCGTTCGAGACTTGAGGTCTAGTTTTATACGTGAACAG
GTCAATGCCGCCGAGAGTAAAGCCACATTTTGCGTACAAATTGCAGGCAGGTACATTGTTCGTTTGTGCC
ATGATGATATATTTTTATCTTGTGCAATGTAACATCAGAGATTTTGAGACACAACGTGGCTTTGTTGAAT
AAATCGAACTTTTGCTGAGTTGAAGGATCAGATCACGCATCTTCCCGACAACGCAGACCGTTCCGTGGCA
AAGCAAAAGTTCAAAATCACCAACTGGTCCACCTACAACAAAGCTCTCATCAACCGTGGCTCCCTCACTT
TCTGGCTGGATGATGGGGCGATTCAGGAGATCCCCATCCAACAGCCCGCCGTCGAGCGGGCTTTTTTATC
CCCGGAAGCCTGTGGATAGAGGGTAGTTATCCACGTGAAACCGCTAATGCCCCGCAAAGCCTTGATTCAC
GGGGCTTTCCGGCCCGCTCCAAAAACTATCCACGTGAAATCGCTAATCAGGGTACGTGAAATCGCTAATC
GGAGTACGTGAAATCGCTAATAAGGTCACGTGAAATCGCTAATCAAAAAGGCACGTGAGAACGCTAATAG
CCCTTTCAGATCAACAGCTTGCAAACACCCCTCGCTCCGGCAAGTAGTTACAGCAAGTAGTATGTTCAAT
TAGCTTTTCAATTATGAATATATATATCAATTATTGGTCGCCCTTGGCTTGTGGACAATGCGCTACGCGC
ACCGGCTCCGCCCGTGGACAACCGCAAGCGGTTGCCCACCGTCGAGCGCCTTTGCCCACAACCCGGCGGC
CGGCCGCAACAGATCGTTTTATAAATTTTTTTTTTTTGAAAAAGAAAAAGCCCGAAAGGCGGCAACCTCT
CGGGCTTCTGGATTTCCGATCCCCGGAATTAGACTCTGGCTGCCTGTATCGAGTGGTGATTTTGTGCCGA
GCTGCCGGTCGGGGAGCTGTTGGCTGG
